Addgene plasmid #169712: Ash1-5p
Purpose: Bacterial Expression of truncated yeast Ash1 including encoding amino acids 420-480 with phosphorylation sites 429 and 470 removed
Depositing lab: Tanja Mittag. Depositing organization: St. Jude Children's Research Hospital. Publication: Sequence Determinants of the Conformational Properties of an Intrinsically Disordered Protein Prior to and upon Multisite Phosphorylation. Martin EW, Holehouse AS, Grace CR, Hughes A, Pappu RV, Mittag T. J Am Chem Soc. 2016 Nov 30;138(47):15323-15335. doi: 10.1021/jacs.6b10272. Epub 2016 Nov 17. PubMed 27807972.
Backbone
  Vector backbone: pDEST17
  Backbone manufacturer: invitrogen
  Vector type: Bacterial Expression
Growth in bacteria
  Bacterial resistance: Ampicillin, 100 μg/mL
  Growth temperature: 37°C
  Growth strain: DH5alpha
  Copy number: High Copy
Gene/Insert
  Gene/Insert name: Ash1
  Species: S. cerevisiae (budding yeast)
  Insert size (bp): 327
  Mutation: Truncation including encoding amino acids 420-480 with phosphorylation sites 429 and 470 removed
  Entrez Gene: ASH1 (a.k.a. YKL185W)
  Promoter: T7
  Tag / fusion protein: 6xHis (N terminal on insert)
  Cloning method: Gateway Cloning
Terms and licenses: Academic/Nonprofit Terms; Industry Terms: Not Available to Industry
How to cite: Ash1-5p was a gift from Tanja Mittag (Addgene plasmid # 169712 ; http://n2t.net/addgene:169712 ; RRID:Addgene_169712)
