[The description below was written by a language model from this plasmid's Addgene catalogue record and pLannotate feature annotations shown in this document.]
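Description:
Ash1-5p is a bacterial expression plasmid built on the Gateway destination vector pDEST17, carrying a truncated fragment of the Saccharomyces cerevisiae transcriptional regulator Ash1. The insert is recorded as encoding residues 420-480, a segment studied as an intrinsically disordered region subject to multisite phosphorylation, with the phosphorylation sites at positions 429 and 470 removed. The record does not state which substitutions were used to remove them. The plasmid is about 5 kb, replicates from a ColE1/pMB1-type origin and is selected with ampicillin through the β-lactamase gene. The backbone also retains pBR322-derived elements, including the bom region, the rop gene and disrupted fragments of the tetracycline resistance gene, which are not functional markers here. The catalogue lists it as high copy, although rop is normally associated with reduced copy number.

Expression is driven by a T7 promoter with the phage gene 10 ribosome binding site and ends at a T7 terminator, so production requires a host supplying T7 RNA polymerase. The reading frame begins with an N-terminal polyhistidine tag (catalogued as 6xHis) for metal-affinity purification, continues through the attB1 site left by Gateway recombination, and then reaches a TEV protease recognition site placed immediately before the Ash1 sequence, allowing the tag and linker to be cleaved away after purification. The attB2 site follows the insert. A short annotation resembling a gene 10-derived solubility tag lies between attB2 and the terminator and is most likely residual vector sequence rather than part of the product.

The construct is suited to producing recombinant Ash1 peptide for biophysical studies of how sequence and phosphorylation shape the conformational properties of a disordered protein, with this variant offering a reduced set of phosphorylation sites.
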