Features (pLannotate 1.2.2; 18 found; start..end, strand, type, name):
    231..249     +  promoter       T7 promoter: promoter for bacteriophage T7 RNA polymerase
    281..303     +  RBS            RBS: efficient ribosome binding site from bacteriophage T7 gene 10 (Olins and Rangwala, 1989)
    321..341     +  CDS            8xHis (fragment): 8xHis affinity tag
    350..374     +  protein_bind   attB1: mutant version of attB; recombination site for the Gateway® BP reaction BP Clonase™
    377..397     +  CDS            TEV site: tobacco etch virus (TEV) protease recognition and cleavage site
    377..637     +  CDS            ASH1 (fragment): ASH1_YEAST - Experimental evidence at protein level: Swiss-Prot protein existence level 1. Component of the RPD3C(L) histone deacetylase complex (HDAC). Responsible for the deacetylation of lysine residues on the N-terminal part of the core histones (H2A, H2B, H3 and H4). Histone deacetylation gives a tag for epigenetic repression and plays an important role in transcriptional regulation, cell cycle progression and developmental events. ASH1 is necessary to repress HO in daughter cells to block mating-type switching through its binding to HO promoter 5'-YTGAT-3' sites. Also involved in pseudoh
    648..672     -  protein_bind   attB2: mutant version of attB; recombination site for the Gateway® BP reaction BP Clonase™
    682..731     +  CDS            SET1 (fragment): solubility-enhancement tag derived from T7 phage gene 10B
    739..786     +  terminator     T7 terminator: transcription terminator for bacteriophage T7 RNA polymerase
    812..1104    -  CDS            TcR (fragment): tetracycline efflux protein; tet; confers resistance to tetracycline
   1152..1180    -  promoter       tet promoter: E. coli promoter for tetracycline efflux protein gene
   1293..1397    +  promoter       AmpR promoter: bla
   1398..2258    +  CDS            AmpR: β-lactamase; bla; confers resistance to ampicillin, carbenicillin, and related antibiotics
   2429..3017    +  rep_origin     ori: high-copy-number ColE1/pMB1/pBR322/pUC origin of replication
   3203..3342    -  misc_feature   bom: basis of mobility region from pBR322
   3444..3635    -  CDS            rop: Rop protein, which maintains plasmids at low copy number; rop
   3652..4032    +  CDS            YPB1_ECOLX: Protein predicted: Swiss-Prot protein existence level 4. From Escherichia coli.
   4274..209     -  CDS            TcR (fragment) (across the origin): tetracycline efflux protein; tet; confers resistance to tetracycline
>Addgene plasmid #169712 | Ash1-5p | addgene full sequence | sequence record 334784 | Addgene NGS Result
CCGCCGCAAGGAATGGTGCATGCAAGGAGATGGCGCCCAACAGTCCCCCGGCCACGGGGCCTGCCACCAT
ACCCACGCCGAAACAAGCGCTCATGAGCCCGAAGTGGCGAGCCCGATCTTCCCCATCGGTGATGTCGGCG
ATATAGGCGCCAGCAACCGCACCTGTGGCGCCGGTGATGCCGGCCACGATGCGTCCGGCGTAGAGGATCG
AGATCTCGATCCCGCGAAATTAATACGACTCACTATAGGGAGACCACAACGGTTTCCCTCTAGAAATAAT
TTTGTTTAACTTTAAGAAGGAGATATACATATGTCGTACTACCATCACCATCACCATCACCTCGAATCAA
CAAGTTTGTACAAAAAAGCAGGCTTCGAAAACCTGTATTTTCAGGGCGCCTCTGCATCTTCATCTCCATC
TCCCTCCGCACCGACGAAAAGTGGCAAGATGAGATCAAGATCATCCTCACCTGTGCGTCCCAAGGCATAC
ACTCCAAGCCCAAGGTCACCCAATTATCATAGATTTGCTCTCGACTCTCCCCCTCAAGCCCCTCGAAGAT
CATCAAATTCAAGCATAACGAAAAAGGGAAGTAGAAGGTCCAGTGGCTCATCACCCACTCGTCACACCAC
AAGAGTGTGAGTGTGAGACCCAGCTTTCTTGTACAAAGTGGTTGATTCGAGGCTGCTAACAAAGCCCGAA
AGGAAGCTGAGTTGGCTGCTGCCACCGCTGAGCAATAACTAGCATAACCCCTTGGGGCCTCTAAACGGGT
CTTGAGGGGTTTTTTGCTGAAAGGAGGAACTATATCCGGATATCCACAGGACGGGTGTGGTCGCCATGAT
CGCGTAGTCGATAGTGGCTCCAAGTAGCGAAGCGAGCAGGACTGGGCGGCGGCCAAAGCGGTCGGACAGT
GCTCCGAGAACGGGTGCGCATAGAAATTGCATCAACGCATATAGCGCTAGCAGCACGCCATAGTGACTGG
CGATGCTGTCGGAATGGACGATATCCCGCAAGAGGCCCGGCAGTACCGGCATAACCAAGCCTATGCCTAC
AGCATCCAGGGTGACGGTGCCGAGGATGACGATGAGCGCATTGTTAGATTTCATACACGGTGCCTGACTG
CGTTAGCAATTTAACTGTGATAAACTACCGCATTAAAGCTTATCGATGATAAGCTGTCAAACATGAGAAT
TCTTGAAGACGAAAGGGCCTCGTGATACGCCTATTTTTATAGGTTAATGTCATGATAATAATGGTTTCTT
AGACGTCAGGTGGCACTTTTCGGGGAAATGTGCGCGGAACCCCTATTTGTTTATTTTTCTAAATACATTC
AAATATGTATCCGCTCATGAGACAATAACCCTGATAAATGCTTCAATAATATTGAAAAAGGAAGAGTATG
AGTATTCAACATTTCCGTGTCGCCCTTATTCCCTTTTTTGCGGCATTTTGCCTTCCTGTTTTTGCTCACC
CAGAAACGCTGGTGAAAGTAAAAGATGCTGAAGATCAGTTGGGTGCACGAGTGGGTTACATCGAACTGGA
TCTCAACAGCGGTAAGATCCTTGAGAGTTTTCGCCCCGAAGAACGTTTTCCAATGATGAGCACTTTTAAA
GTTCTGCTATGTGGCGCGGTATTATCCCGTGTTGACGCCGGGCAAGAGCAACTCGGTCGCCGCATACACT
ATTCTCAGAATGACTTGGTTGAGTACTCACCAGTCACAGAAAAGCATCTTACGGATGGCATGACAGTAAG
AGAATTATGCAGTGCTGCCATAACCATGAGTGATAACACTGCGGCCAACTTACTTCTGACAACGATCGGA
GGACCGAAGGAGCTAACCGCTTTTTTGCACAACATGGGGGATCATGTAACTCGCCTTGATCGTTGGGAAC
CGGAGCTGAATGAAGCCATACCAAACGACGAGCGTGACACCACGATGCCTGCAGCAATGGCAACAACGTT
GCGCAAACTATTAACTGGCGAACTACTTACTCTAGCTTCCCGGCAACAATTAATAGACTGGATGGAGGCG
GATAAAGTTGCAGGACCACTTCTGCGCTCGGCCCTTCCGGCTGGCTGGTTTATTGCTGATAAATCTGGAG
CCGGTGAGCGTGGGTCTCGCGGTATCATTGCAGCACTGGGGCCAGATGGTAAGCCCTCCCGTATCGTAGT
TATCTACACGACGGGGAGTCAGGCAACTATGGATGAACGAAATAGACAGATCGCTGAGATAGGTGCCTCA
CTGATTAAGCATTGGTAACTGTCAGACCAAGTTTACTCATATATACTTTAGATTGATTTAAAACTTCATT
TTTAATTTAAAAGGATCTAGGTGAAGATCCTTTTTGATAATCTCATGACCAAAATCCCTTAACGTGAGTT
TTCGTTCCACTGAGCGTCAGACCCCGTAGAAAAGATCAAAGGATCTTCTTGAGATCCTTTTTTTCTGCGC
GTAATCTGCTGCTTGCAAACAAAAAAACCACCGCTACCAGCGGTGGTTTGTTTGCCGGATCAAGAGCTAC
CAACTCTTTTTCCGAAGGTAACTGGCTTCAGCAGAGCGCAGATACCAAATACTGTCCTTCTAGTGTAGCC
GTAGTTAGGCCACCACTTCAAGAACTCTGTAGCACCGCCTACATACCTCGCTCTGCTAATCCTGTTACCA
GTGGCTGCTGCCAGTGGCGATAAGTCGTGTCTTACCGGGTTGGACTCAAGACGATAGTTACCGGATAAGG
CGCAGCGGTCGGGCTGAACGGGGGGTTCGTGCACACAGCCCAGCTTGGAGCGAACGACCTACACCGAACT
GAGATACCTACAGCGTGAGCTATGAGAAAGCGCCACGCTTCCCGAAGGGAGAAAGGCGGACAGGTATCCG
GTAAGCGGCAGGGTCGGAACAGGAGAGCGCACGAGGGAGCTTCCAGGGGGAAACGCCTGGTATCTTTATA
GTCCTGTCGGGTTTCGCCACCTCTGACTTGAGCGTCGATTTTTGTGATGCTCGTCAGGGGGGCGGAGCCT
ATGGAAAAACGCCAGCAACGCGGCCTTTTTACGGTTCCTGGCCTTTTGCTGGCCTTTTGCTCACATGTTC
TTTCCTGCGTTATCCCCTGATTCTGTGGATAACCGTATTACCGCCTTTGAGTGAGCTGATACCGCTCGCC
GCAGCCGAACGACCGAGCGCAGCGAGTCAGTGAGCGAGGAAGCGGAAGAGCGCCTGATGCGGTATTTTCT
CCTTACGCATCTGTGCGGTATTTCACACCGCAATGGTGCACTCTCAGTACAATCTGCTCTGATGCCGCAT
AGTTAAGCCAGTATACACTCCGCTATCGCTACGTGACTGGGTCATGGCTGCGCCCCGACACCCGCCAACA
CCCGCTGACGCGCCCTGACGGGCTTGTCTGCTCCCGGCATCCGCTTACAGACAAGCTGTGACCGTCTCCG
GGAGCTGCATGTGTCAGAGGTTTTCACCGTCATCACCGAAACGCGCGAGGCAGCTGCGGTAAAGCTCATC
AGCGTGGTCGTGAAGCGATTCACAGATGTCTGCCTGTTCATCCGCGTCCAGCTCGTTGAGTTTCTCCAGA
AGCGTTAATGTCTGGCTTCTGATAAAGCGGGCCATGTTAAGGGCGGTTTTTTCCTGTTTGGTCACTGACG
CCTCCGTGTAAGGGGGATTTCTGTTCATGGGGGTAATGATACCGATGAAACGAGAGAGGATGCTCACGAT
ACGGGTTACTGATGATGAACATGCCCGGTTACTGGAACGTTGTGAGGGTAAACAACTGGCGGTATGGATG
CGGCGGGACCAGAGAAAAATCACTCAGGGTCAATGCCAGCGCTTCGTTAATACAGATGTAGGTGTTCCAC
AGGGTAGCCAGCAGCATCCTGCGATGCAGATCCGGAACATAATGGTGCAGGGCGCTGACTTCCGCGTTTC
CAGACTTTACGAAACACGGAAACCGAAGACCATTCATGTTGTTGCTCAGGTCGCAGACGTTTTGCAGCAG
CAGTCGCTTCACGTTCGCTCGCGTATCGGTGATTCATTCTGCTAACCAGTAAGGCAACCCCGCCAGCCTA
GCCGGGTCCTCAACGACAGGAGCACGATCATGCGCACCCGTGGCCAGGACCCAACGCTGCCCGAGATGCG
CCGCGTGCGGCTGCTGGAGATGGCGGACGCGATGGATATGTTCTGCCAAGGGTTGGTTTGCGCATTCACA
GTTCTCCGCAAGAATTGATTGGCTCCAATTCTTGGAGTGGTGAATCCGTTAGCGAGGTGCCGCCGGCTTC
CATTCAGGTCGAGGTGGCCCGGCTCCATGCACCGCGACGCAACGCGGGGAGGCAGACAAGGTATAGGGCG
GCGCCTACAATCCATGCCAACCCGTTCCATGTGCTCGCCGAGGCGGCATAAATCGCCGTGACGATCAGCG
GTCCAATGATCGAAGTTAGGCTGGTAAGAGCCGCGAGCGATCCTTGAAGCTGTCCCTGATGGTCGTCATC
TACCTGCCTGGACAGCATGGCCTGCAACGCGGGCATCCCGATGCCGCCGGAAGCGAGAAGAATCATAATG
GGGAAGGCCATCCAGCCTCGCGTCGCGAACGCCAGCAAGACGTAGCCCAGCGCGTCGGCCGCCATGCCGG
CGATAATGGCCTGCTTCTCGCCGAAACGTTTGGTGGCGGGACCAGTGACGAAGGCTTGAGCGAGGGCGTG
CAAGATTCCGAATACCGCAAGCGACAGGCCGATCATCGTCGCGCTCCAGCGAAAGCGGTCCTCGCCGAAA
ATGACCCAGAGCGCTGCCGGCACCTGTCCTACGAGTTGCATGATAAAGAAGACAGTCATAAGTGCGGCGA
CGATAGTCATGCCCCGCGCCCACCGGAAGGAGCTGACTGGGTTGAAGGCTCTCAAGGGCATCGGTCGATC
GACGCTCTCCCTTATGCGACTCCTGCATTAGGAAGCAGCCCAGTAGTAGGTTGAGGCCGTTGAGCACCG
